Addgene plasmid #207843: CBLa_1.2_GpA_wt
Purpose: BLaTM-System GpA wt positive control in CBLa 1.2 vector
Depositing lab: Dieter Langosch. Depositing organization: Technische Universitaet Muenchen (TUM). Publication: Identifying ionic interactions within a membrane using BLaTM, a genetic tool to measure homo- and heterotypic transmembrane helix-helix interactions. Schanzenbach C, Schmidt FC, Breckner P, Teese MG, Langosch D. Sci Rep. 2017 Mar 7;7:43476. doi: 10.1038/srep43476. PubMed 28266525.
Backbone
  Vector backbone: pBAD322K (modified)
  Backbone manufacturer: John E. Cronan
  Backbone size w/o insert (bp): 4232
  Total vector size (bp): 5522
  Modifications to backbone: Deletion 4246–4454/0–2
  Vector type: Bacterial Expression
Growth in bacteria
  Bacterial resistance: Kanamycin, 50 μg/mL
  Growth temperature: 37°C
  Growth strain: DH5alpha
  Copy number: Low Copy
Gene/Insert
  Gene/Insert name: N-BLa 1.2 fusion protein
  Species: Synthetic
  Insert size (bp): 1527
  Tag / fusion protein: Flag (C terminal on insert)
Terms and licenses: Academic/Nonprofit Terms; Industry Terms: Not Available to Industry
Depositor comments: TMD: Integrin alphaV mut GP, contains ApaI restriction site
How to cite: CBLa_1.2_GpA_wt was a gift from Dieter Langosch (Addgene plasmid # 207843 ; http://n2t.net/addgene:207843 ; RRID:Addgene_207843)
