[The description below was written by a language model from this plasmid's Addgene catalogue record and pLannotate feature annotations shown in this document.]
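Description:
CBLa_1.2_GpA_wt is a bacterial expression plasmid built on a modified pBAD322K backbone (a small backbone deletion is recorded). It serves as the glycophorin A wild-type positive control in the C-BLa 1.2 vector of the BLaTM system, a genetic assay for measuring homo- and heterotypic transmembrane helix–helix interactions in E. coli membranes. It is propagated through a pBR322/ColE1-type origin accompanied by the rop gene and the bom region, consistent with the low copy number listed, and is selected with kanamycin through an aph(3')-Ia cassette.

Expression is arabinose-inducible. The divergently transcribed araC regulator sits upstream of the araBAD promoter, and the open reading frame is followed by rrnB T1 and T2 terminators. The annotated fusion begins with an OmpA fragment, probably the signal peptide directing export across the inner membrane. This is followed by a short fragment of mature β-lactamase, a segment matching the human glycophorin A (GYPA) transmembrane region, and superfolder GFP. The catalogue lists a C-terminal Flag tag, which the feature table does not annotate. In this split-enzyme design, self-association of the transmembrane domain brings complementary β-lactamase fragments together when a partner plasmid carries the other half. This restores β-lactam resistance as the readout, while sfGFP probably allows expression levels to be monitored.

The record contains some inconsistencies. The insert is named "N-BLa 1.2 fusion protein" although the plasmid name and purpose indicate the C-BLa vector. The depositor comment describes an integrin αV mutant transmembrane domain, whereas the name, stated purpose and sequence annotation all point to glycophorin A. The sequenced record is also slightly longer than the listed total size.
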