Features (pLannotate 1.2.2; 16 found; start..end, strand, type, name):
     94..972     -  CDS            araC: L-arabinose regulatory protein; araC
    999..1283    +  promoter       araBAD promoter: araBAD; promoter of the L-arabinose operon of E. coli; the araC regulatory gene is transcribed in the opposite direction (Guzman et al., 1995)
   1321..1386    +  CDS            ompA (fragment): OMPA_ECOLI - Also known as con From Escherichia coli (strain K12).
   1387..1659    +  CDS            bla(M) (fragment): β-lactamase lacking the signal sequence; bla(M); allows cytosolic expression of β-lactamase
   1717..1788    +  CDS            GYPA (fragment): GLPA_HUMAN - Also known as GPA. Experimental evidence at protein level: Swiss-Prot protein existence level 1. Glycophorin A is the major intrinsic membrane protein of the erythrocyte. The N-terminal glycosylated segment, which lies outside the erythrocyte membrane, has MN blood group receptors. Appears to be important for the function of SLC4A1 and is required for high activity of SLC4A1. May be involved in translocation of SLC4A1 to the plasma membrane. Is a receptor for influenza virus. Is a receptor for Plasmodium falciparum erythrocyte-binding antigen 175 (EBA-175); binding of EBA-175 is d
   1894..2604    +  CDS            Superfolder GFP: Superfolder GFP is a basic (constitutively fluorescent) green fluorescent protein published in 2005, derived from Aequorea victoria. It is reported to be a very rapidly-maturing weak dimer.
   2638..2661    +  misc_feature   MCS (fragment): pUC18/19 multiple cloning site
   2745..2860    +  ncRNA          5S rRNA: Accession: RF00001 - 5S ribosomal RNA
   2864..2950    +  terminator     rrnB T1 terminator: Escherichia coli rrnB; transcription terminator T1 from the E. coli rrnB gene
   3042..3069    +  terminator     rrnB T2 terminator: transcription terminator T2 from the E. coli rrnB gene
   3088..3131    +  promoter       AmpR promoter (fragment): bla
   3248..4063    +  CDS            KanR: aminoglycoside phosphotransferase; aph(3')-Ia; confers resistance to kanamycin in bacteria or G418 (Geneticin®) in eukaryotes
   4145..4733    +  rep_origin     ori: high-copy-number ColE1/pMB1/pBR322/pUC origin of replication
   4919..5059    -  misc_feature   bom: basis of mobility region from pBR322
   5161..5352    -  CDS            rop: Rop protein, which maintains plasmids at low copy number; rop
   5393..5503    +  CDS            mbeC (fragment): MBEC_ECOLX - Experimental evidence at protein level: Swiss-Prot protein existence level 1. Required for efficient mobilization of ColE1 plasmid and is thus essential to promote the specific transfer of the plasmid during conjugation. Probably functions by inducing DNA bending, helping the MbeA relaxase to melt the DNA around the nic site and cleave the phosphodiester bond. Binds specifically double-stranded DNA (dsDNA) containing the ColE1 oriT but does not recognize the inverted repeat (IR). From Escherichia coli.
>Addgene plasmid #207843 | CBLa_1.2_GpA_wt | addgene full sequence | sequence record 417784 | Addgene NGS Result
CGATGCATAATGTGCCTGTCAAATGGACGAAGCAGGGATTCTGCAAACCCTATGCTACTCCGTCAAGCCG
TCAATTGTCTGATTCGTTACCAATTATGACAACTTGACGGCTACATCATTCACTTTTTCTTCACAACCGG
CACGGAACTCGCTCGGGCTGGCCCCGGTGCATTTTTTAAATACCCGCGAGAAATAGAGTTGATCGTCAAA
ACCAACATTGCGACCGACGGTGGCGATAGGCATCCGGGTGGTGCTCAAAAGCAGCTTCGCCTGGCTGATA
CGTTGGTCCTCGCGCCAGCTTAAGACGCTAATCCCTAACTGCTGGCGGAAAAGATGTGACAGACGCGACG
GCGACAAGCAAACATGCTGTGCGACGCTGGCGATATCAAAATTGCTGTCTGCCAGGTGATCGCTGATGTA
CTGACAAGCCTCGCGTACCCGATTATCCATCGGTGGATGGAGCGACTCGTTAATCGCTTCCATGCGCCGC
AGTAACAATTGCTCAAGCAGATTTATCGCCAGCAGCTCCGAATAGCGCCCTTCCCCTTGCCCGGCGTTAA
TGATTTGCCCAAACAGGTCGCTGAAATGCGGCTGGTGCGCTTCATCCGGGCGAAAGAACCCCGTATTGGC
AAATATTGACGGCCAGTTAAGCCATTCATGCCAGTAGGCGCGCGGACGAAAGTAAACCCACTGGTGATAC
CATTCGCGAGCCTCCGGATGACGACCGTAGTGATGAATCTCTCCTGGCGGGAACAGCAAAATATCACCCG
GTCGGCAAACAAATTCTCGTCCCTGATTTTTCACCACCCCCTGACCGCGAATGGTGAGATTGAGAATATA
ACCTTTCATTCCCAGCGGTCGGTCGATAAAAAAATCGAGATAACCGTTGGCCTCAATCGGCGTTAAACCC
GCCACCAGATGGGCATTAAACGAGTATCCCGGCAGCAGGGGATCATTTTGCGCTTCAGCCATACTTTTCA
TACTCCCGCCATTCAGAGAAGAAACCAATTGTCCATATTGCATCAGACATTGCCGTCACTGCGTCTTTTA
CTGGCTCTTCTCGCTAACCAAACCGGTAACCCCGCTTATTAAAAGCATTCTGTAACAAAGCGGGACCAAA
GCCATGACAAAAACGCGTAACAAAAGTGTCTATAATCACGGCAGAAAAGTCCACATTGATTATTTGCACG
GCGTCACACTTTGCTATGCCATAGCATTTTTATCCATAAGATTAGCGGATGCTACCTGACGCTTTTTATC
GCAACTCTCTACTGTTTCTCCATACCCGTTTTTTTGGGCTCTAGATAACGAGGGCAAAAAATGAAAAAGA
CCGCGATTGCGATTGCGGTGGCGCTGGCGGGCTTTGCGACCGTGGCGCAGGCGGCGCTACTTACTCTAGC
TTCCCGGCAACAATTAATAGACTGGATGGAGGCGGATAAAGTTGCAGGACCACTTCTGCGCTCGGCCCTT
CCGGCTGGCTGGTTTATTGCTGATAAATCTGGAGCCGGTGAGCGTGGGTCTCGCGGTATCATTGCAGCAC
TGGGGCCAGATGGTAAGCCCTCCCGTATCGTAGTTATCTACACGACGGGGAGTCAGGCAACTATGGATGA
ACGAAATAGACAGATCGCTGAGATAGGTGCCTCACTGATTAAGCATTGGACTAGTGGCAGCGGCGGCGGC
AGCGGCGGCGGCAGCGGTTCTGCTAATCGAGCTAGCACCCTGATTATTTTTGGCGTGATGGCGGGCGTGA
TTGGCACCATTCTGCTGATTAGCGGGATCCACAAACTGGCAGTTAATGTTCAGCTGCCTGCCGAAGCAGC
AGCGAAAGAAGCCGCTGCCAAAGAAGCGGCAGCGAAAGAGGCTGCCGCGAAAGAGGCAGCAGCTAAAGCC
GCAAGCAAAGGTGGAGAACTGTTTACCGGTGTTGTTCCGATTCTGGTTGAACTGGATGGTGATGTTAATG
GCCACAAATTCTCAGTTCGTGGTGAAGGCGAAGGTGATGCAACCAATGGTAAACTGACCCTGAAATTTAT
CTGTACCACCGGCAAACTGCCGGTTCCGTGGCCGACCCTGGTTACCACCCTGACCTATGGTGTTCAGTGT
TTCAGCCGTTATCCGGATCATATGAAACAGCACGATTTCTTCAAATCTGCAATGCCGGAAGGTTATGTTC
AAGAACGTACCATCTCCTTTAAAGATGATGGCACCTATAAGACCCGTGCCGAAGTTAAATTTGAAGGTGA
TACCCTGGTGAATCGCATTGAACTGAAAGGCATCGATTTCAAAGAAGATGGTAATATCCTGGGCCATAAA
CTGGAATATAATTTCAACAGCCACAACGTGTATATCACCGCAGATAAACAGAAGAATGGCATCAAAGCCA
ACTTTAAGATCCGCCATAATGTTGAAGATGGCAGCGTTCAGCTGGCAGATCATTATCAGCAGAATACACC
GATTGGTGATGGTCCGGTTCTGCTGCCGGATAATCATTATCTGAGCACCCAGAGCGTTCTGAGCAAAGAT
CCGAATGAGAAACGTGATCACATGGTGCTGCTGGAATTTGTTACCGCAGCAGGTATTACCCATGGTATGG
ATGAACTGTATAAAGGCGATTATAAAGATCACGACGGCTAACTCGAGGTCGACCTGCAGGCATGCAAGCT
TGGCTGTTTTGGCGGATGAGAGAAGATTTTCAGCCTGATACAGATTAAATCAGAACGCAGAAGCGGTCTG
ATAAAACAGAATTTGCCTGGCGGCAGTAGCGCGGTGGTCCCACCTGACCCCATGCCGAACTCAGAAGTGA
AACGCCGTAGCGCCGATGGTAGTGTGGGGTCTCCCCATGCGAGAGTAGGGAACTGCCAGGCATCAAATAA
AACGAAAGGCTCAGTCGAAAGACTGGGCCTTTCGTTTTATCTGTTGTTTGTCGGTGAACGCTCTCCTGAG
TAGGACAAATCCGCCGGGAGCGGATTTGAACGTTGCGAAGCAACGGCCCGGAGGGTGGCGGGCAGGACGC
CCGCCATAAACTGCCAGGCATCAAATTAAGCAGAAGGCCATCCTGACGGATGGCCTTTTTGCGTTTCTAC
AAACTCTTTTGTTTATTTTTCTAAATACATTCAAATATGTATCCGCTCATGGAGCTCAAAGCCACGTTGT
GTCTCAAAATCTCTGATGTTACATTGCACAAGATAAAAATATATCATCATGAACAATAAAACTGTCTGCT
TACATAAACAGTAATACAAGGGGTGTTATGAGCCATATTCAACGGGAAACGTCTTGCTCCAGGCCGCGAT
TAAATTCCAACATGGATGCTGATTTATATGGGTATAAATGGGCTCGCGATAATGTCGGGCAATCAGGTGC
GACAATCTATCGTTTGTATGGGAAGCCCGATGCGCCAGAGTTGTTTCTGAAACATGGCAAAGGTAGCGTT
GCCAATGATGTTACAGATGAGATGGTCAGACTAAACTGGCTGACGGAATTTATGCCTCTTCCGTCCATCA
AGCATTTTATCCGGACTCCTGATGAAGCATGGTTACTCACCACTGCGATCCCCGGCAAAACAGCATTCCA
GGTATTAGAAGAATATCCTGATTCAGGTGAAAATATTGTTGATGCGCTGGCAGTGTTCCTGCGCCGGTTG
CATTCGATTCCTGTTTGTAATTGTCCTTTTAACAGCGATCGCGTATTTCGTCTCGCTCAGGCGCAATCAC
GAATGAATAACGGTTTGGTTGATGCGAGTGATTTTGATGACGAGCGTAATGGCTGGCCTGTTGAACAAGT
CTGGAAAGAAATGCACAAACTTTTGCCATTCTCACCGGATTCAGTCGTCACTCATGGTGATTTCTCACTT
GATAACCTTATTTTTGACGAGGGGAAATTAATAGGTTGTATTGATGTTGGACGAGTCGGAATCGCAGACC
GATACCAGGATCTTGCCATCCTATGGAACTGCCTCGGTGAGTTTTCTCCTTCATTACAGAAACGGCTTTT
TCAAAAATATGGTATTGATAATCCTGATATGAATAAATTGCAGTTTCATTTGATGCTCGATGAGTTTTTC
TAAGAGCTCCATGACCAAAATCCCTTAACGTGAGTTTTCGTTCCACTGAGCGTCAGACCCCGTAGAAAAG
ATCAAAGGATCTTCTTGAGATCCTTTTTTTCTGCGCGTAATCTGCTGCTTGCAAACAAAAAAACCACCGC
TACCAGCGGTGGTTTGTTTGCCGGATCAAGAGCTACCAACTCTTTTTCCGAAGGTAACTGGCTTCAGCAG
AGCGCAGATACCAAATACTGTCCTTCTAGTGTAGCCGTAGTTAGGCCACCACTTCAAGAACTCTGTAGCA
CCGCCTACATACCTCGCTCTGCTAATCCTGTTACCAGTGGCTGCTGCCAGTGGCGATAAGTCGTGTCTTA
CCGGGTTGGACTCAAGACGATAGTTACCGGATAAGGCGCAGCGGTCGGGCTGAACGGGGGGTTCGTGCAC
ACAGCCCAGCTTGGAGCGAACGACCTACACCGAACTGAGATACCTACAGCGTGAGCTATGAGAAAGCGCC
ACGCTTCCCGAAGGGAGAAAGGCGGACAGGTATCCGGTAAGCGGCAGGGTCGGAACAGGAGAGCGCACGA
GGGAGCTTCCAGGGGGAAACGCCTGGTATCTTTATAGTCCTGTCGGGTTTCGCCACCTCTGACTTGAGCG
TCGATTTTTGTGATGCTCGTCAGGGGGGCGGAGCCTATGGAAAAACGCCAGCAACGCGGCCTTTTTACGG
TTCCTGGCCTTTTGCTGGCCTTTTGCTCACATGTTCTTTCCTGCGTTATCCCCTGATTCTGTGGATAACC
GTATTACCGCCTTTGAGTGAGCTGATACCGCTCGCCGCAGCCGAACGACCGAGCGCAGCGAGTCAGTGAG
CGAGGAAGCGGAAGAGCGCCTGATGCGGTATTTTCTCCTTACGCATCTGTGCGGTATTTCACACCGCATA
TGGTGCACTCTCAGTACAATCTGCTCTGATGCCGCATAGTTAAGCCAGTATACACTCCGCTATCGCTACG
TGACTGGGTCATGGCTGCGCCCCGACACCCGCCAACACCCGCTGACGCGCCCTGACGGGCTTGTCTGCTC
CCGGCATCCGCTTACAGACAAGCTGTGACCGTCTCCGGGAGCTGCATGTGTCAGAGGTTTTCACCGTCAT
CACCGAAACGCGCGAGGCAGCTGCGGTAAAGCTCATCAGCGTGGTCGTGAAGCGATTCACAGATGTCTGC
CTGTTCATCCGCGTCCAGCTCGTTGAGTTTCTCCAGAAGCGTTAATGTCTGGCTTCTGATAAAGCGGGCC
ATGTTAAGGGCGGTTTTTTCCTGTTTGGTCACTGATGCCTCCGTGTAAGGGGGATTTCTGTTCATGGGGG
TAATGATACCGATGAAACGAGAGAGGATGCTCACGATACGGGTTACTGATGATGAACATGCCCGGTTACT
GGAACGTTGTGAGGGTAAACAACTGGCGGTATGGATGCGGCGGGACCAGAGAAAAATCACTCAGGGTCAA
TGCCAGCG
